>Addgene plasmid #174768 | pZA55 | addgene full sequence | sequence record 344755 | Addgene NGS Result
GTGGCTCTTCAGTGGACGAAAGGGCCTCGTGATACGCCTATTTTTATAGGTTAATGTCATGATAATAATG
GTTTCTTAGACGTCAGGTGGCACTTTTCGGGGAAATGTGCGCGGAACCCCTATTTGTTTATTTTTCTAAA
TACATTCAAATATGTATCCGCTCATGAGACAATAACCCTGATAAATGCTTCAATAATATTGAAAAAGGAA
GAGTATGCGCTCACGCAACTGGTCCAGAACCTTGACCGAACGCAGCGGTGGTAACGGCGCAGTGGCGGTT
TTCATGGCTTGTTATGACTGTTTTTTTTTGGGGTACAGTCTATGCCTCGGGCATCCAAGCAGCAAGCGCG
TTACGCCGTGGGTCGATGTTTGATGTTATGGAGCAGCAACGATGTTACGCAGCAGGGCAGTCGCCCTAAA
ACAAAGTTAAACATCATGAGGGAAGCGGTGATCGCCGAAGTATCGACTCAACTATCAGAGGTAGTTGGCG
TCATCGAGCGCCATCTCGAACCGACGTTGCTGGCCGTACATTTGTACGGCTCCGCAGTGGATGGCGGCCT
GAAGCCACACAGCGATATTGATTTGCTGGTTACGGTGACCGTAAGGCTTGATGAAACAACGCGGCGAGCT
TTGATCAACGACCTTTTGGAAACTTCGGCTTCCCCTGGAGAGAGCGAGATTCTCCGCGCTGTAGAAGTCA
CCATTGTTGTGCACGACGACATCATTCCGTGGCGTTATCCAGCTAAGCGCGAACTGCAATTTGGAGAATG
GCAGCGCAATGACATTCTTGCAGGTATCTTCGAGCCAGCCACGATCGACATTGATCTGGCTATCTTGCTG
ACAAAAGCAAGAGAACATAGCGTTGCCTTGGTAGGTCCAGCGGCGGAGGAACTCTTTGATCCGGTTCCTG
AACAGGATCTATTTGAGGCGCTAAATGAAACCTTAACGCTATGGAACTCGCCGCCCGACTGGGCTGGCGA
TGAGCGAAATGTAGTGCTTACGTTGTCCCGCATTTGGTACAGCGCAGTAACCGGCAAAATCGCGCCGAAG
GATGTCGCTGCCGACTGGGCAATGGAGCGCCTGCCGGCCCAGTATCAGCCCGTCATACTTGAAGCTAGAC
AGGCTTATCTTGGACAAGAAGAAGATCGCTTGGCCTCGCGCGCAGATCAGTTGGAAGAATTTGTCCATTA
CGTAAAAGGCGAGATCACCAAGGTAGTCGGCAAATAACTGTCAGACCAAGTTTACTCATATATACTTTAG
ATTGATTTAAAACTTCATTTTTAATTTAAAAGGATCTAGGTGAAGATCCTTTTTGATAATCTCATGACCA
AAATCCCTTAACGTGAGTTTTCGTTCCACTGAGCGTCAGACCCCGTAGAAAAGATCAAAGGATCTTCTTG
AGATCCTTTTTTTCTGCGCGTAATCTGCTGCTTGCAAACAAAAAAACCACCGCTACCAGCGGTGGTTTGT
TTGCCGGATCAAGAGCTACCAACTCTTTTTCCGAAGGTAACTGGCTTCAGCAGAGCGCAGATACCAAATA
CTGTTCTTCTAGTGTAGCCGTAGTTAGGCCACCACTTCAAGAACTCTGTAGCACCGCCTACATACCTCGC
TCTGCTAATCCTGTTACCAGTGGCTGCTGCCAGTGGCGATAAGTCGTGTCTTACCGGGTTGGACTCAAGA
CGATAGTTACCGGATAAGGCGCAGCGGTCGGGCTGAACGGGGGGTTCGTGCACACAGCCCAGCTTGGAGC
GAACGACCTACACCGAACTGAGATACCTACAGCGTGAGCTATGAGAAAGCGCCACGCTTCCCGAAGGGAG
AAAGGCGGACAGGTATCCGGTAAGCGGCAGGGTCGGAACAGGAGAGCGCACGAGGGAGCTTCCAGGGGGA
AACGCCTGGTATCTTTATAGTCCTGTCGGGTTTCGCCACCTCTGACTTGAGCGTCGATTTTTGTGATGCT
CGTCAGGGGGGCGGAGCCTATGGAAAAACGCCAGCAACGCGGCCTTTTTACGGTTCCTGGCCTTTTGCTG
GCCTTTTGCTCACATGTTCTTTCCTGCGTTATCCCCTGATTCTGTGGATAACCGTATTACCGCCTTTGAG
TGAGCTGATACCGCTCGCCGCAGCCGAACGACCGAGCGCAGCGAGTCAGTGAGCGAGGAAGCGGAAGAGC
GCCCAATACGCAAACCGCCTCTCCCCGCGCGTTGGCCGATTCATTAATCACTCTGTGGTCTCAAATGGTT
GATGCTGTTGTTACAGTTTTTCTTGAAAAGCTTCTTCATGTTGAAACTGAAGAATCTAGATTTTTGACTA
AGTATAGACAACAGTTCGAGAAGCTTAAGAACGAACTTCTTTTCATGCAGTCTTTCCTTAAGGACGCTGA
AAGACTTAAAAGAAAGAATAACACTTTGAAGGGTGTGATGTCTTGCCTTAGGGACTTGATCTTCGAGGCT
GAGGAGATCTTGGAGGATTGCCAGAACCAGTCTGCTGACTCTGATAGAGCTACTACTTGCTTCCACCCTA
AGAGGTTGTCTCTTAGGCACCAGACTGGAAAGTGTCTTGCAAAGATTAATGATAGGATTTCTGAAATTAA
GCAGAATATTTCTACATATCTTGGTGTGCCTCTTTTGGAGGAGGGTTCTATGGAGGCTCACAATAACCTT
ATGTCTAGATGGACATCTTCCCTTTATGACCACACTCAGGTAGTTGGTTTGGAAGGTGACACTGAGAAGA
TAAAGGATTGGCTATTTGAAGCAAGAGATGGTTTACTTACCATTGCATTTGTGGGTATGGGAGGACTTGG
TAAAACCACTCTTGCTCAGAAAGTTTTCAATGACAAAAGGGTGGAGGATCACTTGGAGAGGAGGATTTGG
GTGTCTGTTTCTCAAACATTTACTGAGGAACAAGTCATGAGAAGCATATTGAGGAGTTTAGGAGATGCAT
GTGTTGGTGATGACCAGTGTGAACTGTTAAGAAAAATAAACCAGTACCTTTTGGGAAAGAGGTTTTTGAT
TGTTATGGATGATGTTTGGAGCTGGGACAATGCCTGGTGGCAAAAAATCTATACTGGACTGCCCAAAGGA
AATGGGAGCACTGTTATTGTAACAACGAGAAATGAGCTAGTCGCTCGCAAGATGGGAGTTACAGAAGCAA
GAATACATTGGCCAAAATTCCTCAATGAGCACTACAGTTGGTTACTATTCCGGAAGATTGCATTTGCAGG
AAGTGCAGGTGAATGCCATTTCCCCGAGTTGGAGGACGTGGGAAAGGAGATTGTGGAAAAATGCAAGGGA
CTTCCTTTAGCAATCAAAGCAGTAGGAGGAGTGATGCTTTGCAAGCCATCTTACTATCACGAATGGAGGC
GTATTTCAAATCATTTCCGTGATGAATTGAAAGAAAATGATGACTCAGTGATGGCCTCACTACAGTTGAG
CTATGATGAACTCCCTCCTTACTTGAAATCCTGTTTCCTCTGTTTTTCACTCTTTCCTGAGGATTGTGTC
ATACCAAAAGACCAACTGATCCGTTGGTGGATTGGAGAAGGTTTCATACCTCTGAGAAGTGGTAGGTTAT
CGACTGAAGTGGGAGAAGATTGTTTCTCACAACTATCCAATCGGTGTTTGATAGAAGTTGTTGATAAGGC
TTACAATGGTGTGATCCACACATGCAAAATGCATGACATGGTTCGTGACTTGGTGATCAAATTAGCCGAG
GATGATGCATTTTTCACCCCAGCTGATGCAACTTGTCGGCATTTGGGTATTAAGAGTGAGATGAATTGGA
AGCAACTATTGAGCAATCAAAAATTACGAGCACTGCTAACAACCACCAAGAGTGGTGAAGTTAACAAAAT
CCATTCCGACATTGCCAAGAAGCTGTGCAAGAGTCGACACCTCCAAGTATTGGATCTGTCAAAATCAATT
TTCGATGTGCCTCTTTCAAGTTTGTTGGAAGGAATTGGATCTGCTAAGCAGCTCACTTATCTCAGTTTAA
GCAATACACATCCAATGATTGGAGTTCCAGCTTCCATATCCAAGCTTGAAAAATTACAGATTTTGGATTT
CAGCTATTGCCAAAATATGAAAATGCTCCCCTCTTGCGTTCTGACATTTGAGGAACTTGCTGTTTTGGAT
GTGAACAACTGTGGTTCCCTTGAGTACCTTCCAAAAGGATTAAGTAGGCTTTCCAATCTTCAAGTATTGC
TTGGGTTTAAGCCTGCAAAATTAAGCCAACCAGGAGGTTGTCGTATTGCTGAGCTCAGAAGCCTGACTCG
ACTCAGAACTCTCAGTTTAAGACTAACCGAAAATGAGGAGATTGGAGACGATGAGGGGAACGCACTGGTA
GATCTCCAAGAACTTCAATTTTTAACAATAAGTTGCTTTGGCAGTCAAGATAATGGACTTGCGACAAAAC
TTGGTAGACTTTATCCTCCACGACAACTCCACGAGCTGATTCTCAAATTTTATCCAAGTAAGACAAGTCC
TGAATGGCTTAACCCCAATCTCTCCCCCATGTTGCGATATTTATCAATCATCTCTGGTGATATTACACAA
ATGCACGAGAACTTCTGGGGTGATGGTAGTACTGCTTGGAAAATTGAGGGCTTAATGTTGGAATCTTTAT
CGGATTTGAGATTGGAATGGTCAGCAATGCATCAAGTCATGCCTTCGTTAAGAATACTCAAGGTTAGCTG
GTGCCCTGAGTTGGAGTCATTTCCAATTGAAGATGCAGGGTTTAGAGGGGGTCTATGGAAGAAGGAAGAA
CATAGGAACGGTTCGTGAGACCACGAA
Features (pLannotate 1.2.2; 7 found; start..end, strand, type, name):
    110..214     +  promoter       AmpR promoter: bla
    205..285     -  CDS            int (fragment): INT2_ECOLX - Protein inferred from homology: Swiss-Prot protein existence level 3. Putative integrase believed to be involved in the insertion of antibiotic resistance genes into plasmids and transposons. From Escherichia coli.
    373..429     +  CDS            GmR (fragment): gentamycin acetyltransferase; aacC1; confers resistance to gentamycin
    436..1224    +  CDS            aadA: S3AD_ECOLX - Experimental evidence at protein level: Swiss-Prot protein existence level 1. Mediates bacterial resistance to the antibiotics streptomycin and spectinomycin. From Escherichia coli.
   1398..1986    +  rep_origin     ori: high-copy-number ColE1/pMB1/pBR322/pUC origin of replication
   2169..2218    +  CDS            lacI (fragment): lac repressor; lacI; The lac repressor binds to the lac operator to inhibit transcription in E. coli. This inhibition can be relieved by adding lactose or isopropyl-β-D-thiogalactopyranoside (IPTG).
   2235..4754    +  CDS            RPP13L4: R13L4_ARATH - Also known as ZAR1 From Arabidopsis thaliana (Mouse-ear cress).
