[The description below was written by a language model from this plasmid's Addgene catalogue record and pLannotate feature annotations shown in this document.]
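Description:
pZA55 is a Golden Gate entry (level 0-type) clone built on the pICSL01005 backbone, a small high-copy E. coli cloning plasmid of about 4.8 kb. It replicates from a ColE1/pUC-type origin and is selected with spectinomycin through the aadA aminoglycoside adenylyltransferase gene, which the annotation places downstream of a bla-type (AmpR) promoter. The short integrase, gentamicin acetyltransferase and lacI fragments flagged nearby are non-functional remnants of the resistance cassette and backbone lineage, not working parts. The record lists no plant promoter, terminator, T-DNA borders or plant selectable marker. This fits a donor module that is not itself expressed in plants and is instead combined with other parts in an acceptor vector.

The insert is a roughly 2.5 kb coding sequence described as NbZAR1syn-L17E, a synthetic version of the Nicotiana benthamiana ZAR1 gene. The feature table annotates it by homology to Arabidopsis RPP13L4/ZAR1, a coiled-coil NLR immune receptor that assembles into a resistosome on activation. It carries an L17E substitution, which lies in the N-terminal region of the protein; the record does not state the functional consequence of this change. The stop codon has been omitted, which in modular cloning systems allows in-frame fusion to a C-terminal tag module during assembly. The specific Type IIS sites and overhangs are not given in the record. The associated work describes a vector toolkit for studying the ZAR1 resistosome in N. benthamiana, so this clone serves as a mutant coding-sequence part for building plant expression constructs in that system.
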