Addgene plasmid #174768: pZA55
Purpose: Entry clone for Golden Gate assembly
Depositing lab: Sophien Kamoun. Depositing organization: Sainsbury Laboratory, Norwich. Publication: A vector system for fast-forward studies of the HOPZ-ACTIVATED RESISTANCE1 (ZAR1) resistosome in the model plant Nicotiana benthamiana. Harant A, Pai H, Sakai T, Kamoun S, Adachi H. Plant Physiol. 2022 Jan 20;188(1):70-80. doi: 10.1093/plphys/kiab471. PubMed 34633454.
Backbone
  Vector backbone: pICSL01005
  Backbone manufacturer: https://www.addgene.org/47996/
  Vector type: Unspecified
Growth in bacteria
  Bacterial resistance: Spectinomycin, 50 μg/mL
  Growth temperature: 37°C
  Growth strain: DH5alpha
  Copy number: High Copy
Gene/Insert
  Gene/Insert name: GG_NbZAR1syn-L17E without STOP codon
  Species: N. benthamiana
  Mutation: L17E
  Cloning method: Restriction Enzyme; 5′ cloning site unknown (unknown if destroyed)
Terms and licenses: Academic/Nonprofit Terms; Industry Terms: Not Available to Industry
How to cite: pZA55 was a gift from Sophien Kamoun (Addgene plasmid # 174768 ; http://n2t.net/addgene:174768 ; RRID:Addgene_174768)
